>Addgene plasmid #143972 | TFORF1746 | addgene full sequence | sequence record 408956 | Addgene NGS Result
TTAATGTAGTCTTATGCAATACTCTTGTAGTCTTGCAACATGGTAACGATGAGTTAGCAACATGCCTTAC
AAGGAGAGAAAAAGCACCGTGCATGCCGATTGGTGGAAGTAAGGTGGTACGATCGTGCCTTATTAGGAAG
GCAACAGACGGGTCTGACATGGATTGGACGAACCACTGAATTGCCGCATTGCAGAGATATTGTATTTAAG
TGCCTAGCTCGATACATAAACGGGTCTCTCTGGTTAGACCAGATCTGAGCCTGGGAGCTCTCTGGCTAAC
TAGGGAACCCACTGCTTAAGCCTCAATAAAGCTTGCCTTGAGTGCTTCAAGTAGTGTGTGCCCGTCTGTT
GTGTGACTCTGGTAACTAGAGATCCCTCAGACCCTTTTAGTCAGTGTGGAAAATCTCTAGCAGTGGCGCC
CGAACAGGGACTTGAAAGCGAAAGGGAAACCAGAGGAGCTCTCTCGACGCAGGACTCGGCTTGCTGAAGC
GCGCACGGCAAGAGGCGAGGGGCGGCGACTGGTGAGTACGCCAAAAATTTTGACTAGCGGAGGCTAGAAG
GAGAGAGATGGGTGCGAGAGCGTCAGTATTAAGCGGGGGAGAATTAGATCGCGATGGGAAAAAATTCGGT
TAAGGCCAGGGGGAAAGAAAAAATATAAATTAAAACATATAGTATGGGCAAGCAGGGAGCTAGAACGATT
CGCAGTTAATCCTGGCCTGTTAGAAACATCAGAAGGCTGTAGACAAATACTGGGACAGCTACAACCATCC
CTTCAGACAGGATCAGAAGAACTTAGATCATTATATAATACAGTAGCAACCCTCTATTGTGTGCATCAAA
GGATAGAGATAAAAGACACCAAGGAAGCTTTAGACAAGATAGAGGAAGAGCAAAACAAAAGTAAGACCAC
CGCACAGCAAGCGGCCGCTGATCTTCAGACCTGGAGGAGGAGATATGAGGGACAATTGGAGAAGTGAATT
ATATAAATATAAAGTAGTAAAAATTGAACCATTAGGAGTAGCACCCACCAAGGCAAAGAGAAGAGTGGTG
CAGAGAGAAAAAAGAGCAGTGGGAATAGGAGCTTTGTTCCTTGGGTTCTTGGGAGCAGCAGGAAGCACTA
TGGGCGCAGCGTCAATGACGCTGACGGTACAGGCCAGACAATTATTGTCTGGTATAGTGCAGCAGCAGAA
CAATTTGCTGAGGGCTATTGAGGCGCAACAGCATCTGTTGCAACTCACAGTCTGGGGCATCAAGCAGCTC
CAGGCAAGAATCCTGGCTGTGGAAAGATACCTAAAGGATCAACAGCTCCTGGGGATTTGGGGTTGCTCTG
GAAAACTCATTTGCACCACTGCTGTGCCTTGGAATGCTAGTTGGAGTAATAAATCTCTGGAACAGATTTG
GAATCACACGACCTGGATGGAGTGGGACAGAGAAATTAACAATTACACAAGCTTAATACACTCCTTAATT
GAAGAATCGCAAAACCAGCAAGAAAAGAATGAACAAGAATTATTGGAATTAGATAAATGGGCAAGTTTGT
GGAATTGGTTTAACATAACAAATTGGCTGTGGTATATAAAATTATTCATAATGATAGTAGGAGGCTTGGT
AGGTTTAAGAATAGTTTTTGCTGTACTTTCTATAGTGAATAGAGTTAGGCAGGGATATTCACCATTATCG
TTTCAGACCCACCTCCCAACCCCGAGGGGACCCATGCATTGCATCTCAATTAGTCAGCAACCAGGTGTGG
AAAGTCCCCAGGCTCCCCAGCAGGCAGAAGTATGCAAAGCATGCGTCTCAATTAGTCAGCAACCATAGTC
CCGCCCCTAACTCCGCCCATCCCGCCCCTAACTCCGCCCAGTTCCGCCCATTCTCCGCCCCATGGCTGAC
TAATTTTTTTTATTTATGCAGAGGCCGAGGCCGCCTCGGCCTCTGAGCTATTCCAGAAGTAGTGAGGAGG
CTTTTTTGGAGGCCTAGGCTTTTGCAAAAAGCTTTCTAGAGGTACCACCGGAGCTTACCATGACCGAGTA
CAAGCCCACGGTGCGCCTCGCCACCCGCGACGACGTCCCCAGGGCCGTACGCACCCTCGCCGCCGCGTTC
GCCGACTACCCCGCCACGCGCCACACCGTCGATCCGGACCGCCACATCGAGCGGGTCACCGAGCTGCAAG
AACTCTTCCTCACGCGCGTCGGGCTCGACATCGGCAAGGTGTGGGTCGCGGACGACGGCGCCGCCGTGGC
GGTCTGGACNSACGCCGGAGAGCGTCGAAGCGGGGGCGGTGTTCGCCGAGATCGGCCCGCGCATGGCCGA
GTTGAGCGGTTCCCGGCTGGCCGCGCAGCAACAGATGGAAGGCCTCCTGGCGCCGCACCGGCCCAAGGAG
CCCGCGTGGTTCCTGGCCACCGTCGGCGTCTCGCCCGACCACCAGGGCAAGGGTCTGGGCAGCGCCGTCG
TGCTCCCCGGAGTGGAGGCGGCCGAGCGCGCCGGGGTGCCCGCCTTCCTGGAGACCTCCGCGCCCCGCAA
CCTCCCCTTCTACGAGCGGCTCGGCTTCACCGTCACCGCCGACGTCGAGGTGCCCGAAGGACCGCGCACC
TGGTGCATGACCCGCAAGCCCGGTGCCAGTTAACGAATTCTAGATCTTGAGACAAATGGCAGTATTCATC
CACAATTTTAAAAGAAAAGGGGGGATTGGGGGGTACAGTGCAGGGGAAAGAATAGTAGACATAATAGCAA
CAGACATACAAACTAAAGAATTACAAAAACAAATTACAAAAATTCAAAATTTTCGGGTTTATTACAGGGA
CAGCAGAGATCCACTTTGGCGCCGGCTCGAGGCCTGCAGGTGCAAAGATGGATAAAGTTTTAAACAGAGA
GGAATCTTTGCAGCTAATGGACCTTCTAGGTCTTGAAAGGAGTGGGAATTGGCTCCGGTGCCCGTCAGTG
GGCAGAGCGCACATCGCCCACAGTCCCCGAGAAGTTGGGGGGAGGGGTCGGCAATTGAACCGGTGCCTAG
AGAAGGTGGCGCGGGGTAAACTGGGAAAGTGATGTCGTGTACTGGCTCCGCCTTTTTCCCGAGGGTGGGG
GAGAACCGTATATAAGTGCAGTAGTCGCCGTGAACGTTCTTTTTCGCAACGGGTTTGCCGCCAGAACACA
GGTAAGTGCCGTGTGTGGTTCCCGCGGGCCTGGCCTCTTTACGGGTTATGGCCCTTGCGTGCCTTGAATT
ACTTCCACCTGGCTGCAGTACGTGATTCTTGATCCCGAGCTTCGGGTTGGAAGTGGGTGGGAGAGTTCGA
GGCCTTGCGCTTAAGGAGCCCCTTCGCCTCGTGCTTGAGTTGAGGCCTGGCCTGGGCGCTGGGGCCGCCG
CGTGCGAATCTGGTGGCACCTTCGCGCCTGTCTCGCTGCTTTCGATAAGTCTCTAGCCATTTAAAATTTT
TGATGACCTGCTGCGACGCTTTTTTTCTGGCAAGATAGTCTTGTAAATGCGGGCCAAGATCTGCACACTG
GTATTTCGGTTTTTGGGGCCGCGGGCGGCGACGGGGCCCGTGCGTCCCAGCGCACATGTTCGGCGAGGCG
GGGCCTGCGAGCGCGGCCACCGAGAATCGGACGGGGGTAGTCTCAAGCTGGCCGGCCTGCTCTGGTGCCT
GGCCTCGCGCCGCCGTGTATCGCCCCGCCCTGGGCGGCAAGGCTGGCCCGGTCGGCACCAGTTGCGTGAG
CGGAAAGATGGCCGCTTCCCGGCCCTGCTGCAGGGAGCTCAAAATGGAGGACGCGGCGCTCGGGAGAGCG
GGCGGGTGAGTCACCCACACAAAGGAAAAGGGCCTTTCCGTCCTCAGCCGTCGCTTCATGTGACTCCACG
GAGTACCGGGCGCCGTCCAGGCACCTCGATTAGTTCTCGAGCTTTTGGAGTACGTCGTCTTTAGGTTGGG
GGGAGGGGTTTTATGCGATGGAGTTTCCCCACACTGAGTGGGTGGAGACTGAAGTTAGGCCAGCTTGGCA
CTTGATGTAATTCTCCTTGGAATTTGCCCTTTTTGAGTTTGGATCTTGGTTCATTCTCAAGCCTCAGACA
GTGGTTCAAAGTTTTTTTCTTCCATTTCAGGTGTCGTGAGGCTAGCACCGCCACCATGGCTTTTTCTCAG
GGTCTATTGACATTCAGGGATGTGGCCATAGAATTCTCTCAGGAGGAGTGGAAATGCCTGGACCCTGCTC
AGAGGACTCTATACAGGGACGTGATGCTGGAGAATTATAGGAACCTGGTCTCCCTGGATATCTCTTCCAA
ATGCACGATGAAGGAGTTCTTGTCAACAGCGCAAGGCAACAGAGAAGTGTTCCATGCAGGGACATTGCAA
ATACATGAAAGTCATCACAATGGAGATTTTTGCTACCAGGATGTTGATAAAGATATTCATGACTATGAAT
TTCAATGGCAAGAAGATGAAAGAAATGGCCATGAAGCACCCATGACAAAAATCAAAAAGTTGACAGGTAT
TACAGAACGATATGATCAAAGTCATGCTAGAAACAAGCCTATTAAAGATCAGCTTGGATCAAGCTTTCAT
TCGCATCTGCCTGAAATGCACATATTTCAGACCGAAGAGAAAATTGATAATCAAGTTGTGAAGTCTGTCC
ACGATGCTTCCTTGGTTTCAACAGCCCAAAGAATTTCTTGTAGGCCCAAAACCCATATATCTAATAACCA
TGGGAATAATTTCTGGAATTCTTCATTACTCACACAAAAACAGGAAGTACACATGAGAGAAAAATCTTTC
CAATGTAATGAGAGTGGCAAAGCCTTTAATTACAGCTCACTCTTAAGGAAACATCAGATAATCCATTTAG
CAGACAAATATAAATGTGATGTATGTGGCAAGCTCTTTAATCAGAAGCGAAACCTAGCATGCCATCGTAG
ATGTCACACTGGTGAGAATCCTTACAAGTGTAATGAGTGTGGCAAGACCTTCAGTCAGACGTCATCCCTT
ACATGCCATCGTAGACTTCATACTGGAGAGAAACCTTACAAATGTGAAGAATGTGACAAAGCTTTCCATT
TCAAATCAATACTTGAAAGACATAGGATAATTCATACTGAAGAGAAACCATATAAGTGTAATGAGTGTGG
CAAGACCTTTAGGCAGAAGTCAATCCTTACACGCCATCATCGACTTCATACTGGAGAGAAACCTTACAAG
TGTAATGAGTGTGGCAAGACCTTTAGTCACAAGTCATCCCTTACATGCCATCATAGACTTCATACTGGAG
AGAAACCCTACAAATGTAATGAGTGTGGCAAGACCTTTAGTCACAAGTCATCCCTTACATGCCATCGTAG
ACTTCATACTGGAGAGAAACCTTACAAATGTGAAGAATGTGACAAAGCTTACAGTTTCAGATCAAATTTT
GAAATACATCGGAAAATTCATACTGAAGACAATGCTTACAAGTGTAATGAGTGTGGAAAGACCTTTAGCC
GGACATCATCCCTTACATGCCATCGTAGACGTCATACTGGAGAGCAACCTTACAAATGTGAAGAATGTGA
CAAAGCTTTCCGTTTCAAATCAAACCTTGAAAGACATAGGAGAATTCATACTGGAGAGAAACCATACAAG
TGTAATGAGTGTGGCAAGACCTTTAGTCGGAAGTCATACCTCACATGCCATCATAGACTTCATACTGGAG
AGAAAGCTTACAAGTGTAATGAGTGCGGCAAGACCTTTAGTTGGAAGTCATCCCTTACCTGCCATCGTAG
ACTTCATTCTGGAGAGAAACCTTACAAGTGTAAGGAGTGTGGCAAGACCTTCAATCAGCAGTTAACCCTT
AAACGCCATCGTAGACTTCATAGTGGAGAGAACCCTTACAAATGTGAAGATAGTGACAAAGCTTACAGTT
TCAAATCAAACCTTGAAATACATCAGAAAATTCATACTGAAGAGAATCCTTACAAGTGTAATGAGTGTGG
CAAGACCTTCAGTCGGACGTCATCCCTTACATGCCATCGTAGACTTCATACCGGAGAGAAACCTTACAAA
TGTGAAGAATGTGACAAAGCTTTCCGTGTGAAATCAAACCTTGAAGGACATAGGAGAATTCATACTGGAG
AGAAACCTTACAAGTGTAATGAGTGTGGCAAGACCTTTAGTCGGAAGTCATATTTTATATGCCATCATAG
ACTTCATACTGGAGAGAAACCTTATAAGTGTAATGAGTGTGGCAAGAACTTTAGTCAGAAGTCATCCCTT
ATATGCCACCATAGACTTCATACTGGAGAGAAACCTTACAAGTGTAATGAGTGTGGCAAGACCTTTAGTC
AGAAGTCAAACCTTACATGCCATCGTAGACTTCATACTGGAGAAAAACAAGTGTAGTAATGAACTAGTCC
GTAACTTGAAAGTATTTCGATTTCTTGGCTTTATATATCTTGTGGAAAGGACGACGGCGCGGGCTCGAGT
GTGAAGGAACGCGTTAAGTCGACAATCAACCTCTGGATTACAAAATTTGTGAAAGATTGACTGGTATTCT
TAACTATGTTGCTCCTTTTACGCTATGTGGATACGCTGCTTTAATGCCTTTGTATCATGCTATTGCTTCC
CGTATGGCTTTCATTTTCTCCTCCTTGTATAAATCCTGGTTGCTGTCTCTTTATGAGGAGTTGTGGCCCG
TTGTCAGGCAACGTGGCGTGGTGTGCACTGTGTTTGCTGACGCAACCCCCACTGGTTGGGGCATTGCCAC
CACCTGTCAGCTCCTTTCCGGGACTTTCGCTTTCCCCCTCCCTATTGCCACGGCGGAACTCATCGCCGCC
TGCCTTGCCCGCTGCTGGACAGGGGCTCGGCTGTTGGGCACTGACAATTCCGTGGTGTTGTCGGGGAAAT
CATCGTCCTTTCCTTGGCTGCTCGCCTGTGTTGCCACCTGGATTCTGCGCGGGACGTCCTTCTGCTACGT
CCCTTCGGCCCTCAATCCAGCGGACCTTCCTTCCCGCGGCCTGCTGCCGGCTCTGCGGCCTCTTCCGCGT
CTTCGCCTTCGCCCTCAGACGAGTCGGATCTCCCTTTGGGCCGCCTCCCCGCGTCGACTTTAAGACCAAT
GACTTACAAGGCAGCTGTAGATCTTAGCCACTTTTTAAAAGAAAAGGGGGGACTGGAAGGGCTAATTCAC
TCCCAACGAAGACAAGATCTGCTTTTTGCTTGTACTGGGTCTCTCTGGTTAGACCAGATCTGAGCCTGGG
AGCTCTCTGGCTAACTAGGGAACCCACTGCTTAAGCCTCAATAAAGCTTGCCTTGAGTGCTTCAAGTAGT
GTGTGCCCGTCTGTTGTGTGACTCTGGTAACTAGAGATCCCTCAGACCCTTTTAGTCAGTGTGGAAAATC
TCTAGCAGTACGTATAGTAGTTCATGTCATCTTATTATTCAGTATTTATAACTTGCAAAGAAATGAATAT
CAGAGAGTGAGAGGAACTTGTTTATTGCAGCTTATAATGGTTACAAATAAAGCAATAGCATCACAAATTT
CACAAATAAAGCATTTTTTTCACTGCATTCTAGTTGTGGTTTGTCCAAACTCATCAATGTATCTTATCAT
GTCTGGCTCTAGCTATCCCGCCCCTAACTCCGCCCATCCCGCCCCTAACTCCGCCCAGTTCCGCCCATTC
TCCGCCCCATGGCTGACTAATTTTTTTTATTTATGCAGAGGCCGAGGCCGCCTCGGCCTCTGAGCTATTC
CAGAAGTAGTGAGGAGGCTTTTTTGGAGGCCTAGGGACGTACCCAATTCGCCCTATAGTGAGTCGTATTA
CGCGCGCTCACTGGCCGTCGTTTTACAACGTCGTGACTGGGAAAACCCTGGCGTTACCCAACTTAATCGC
CTTGCAGCACATCCCCCTTTCGCCAGCTGGCGTAATAGCGAAGAGGCCCGCACCGATCGCCCTTCCCAAC
AGTTGCGCAGCCTGAATGGCGAATGGG
[124 nt withheld, positions 7938-8061]
C
[91 nt withheld, positions 8063-8153]
A
[49 nt withheld, positions 8155-8203]
CCTTTGACGTTGGAGTCCACGTTCTTT
[37 nt withheld, positions 8231-8267]
ACCCTATCTCGGTCTATTCTTTTGATTTATAAGGGATTTTGCCGATTTCGGCCTATTGGTTAAAAAATGA
GCTGATTTAACAAAAATTTAACGCGAATTTTAACAAAATATTAACGCTTACAATTTAGGTGGCACTTTTC
GGGGAAATGTGCGCGGAACCCCTATTTGTTTATTTTTCTAAATACATTCAAATATGTATCCGCTCATGAG
ACAATAACCCTGATAAATGCTTCAATAATATTGAAAAAGGAAGAGTATGAGTATTCAACATTTCCGTGTC
GCCCTTATTCCCTTTTTTGCGGCATTTTGCCTTCCTGTTTTTGCTCACCCAGAAACGCTGGTGAAAGTAA
AAGATGCTGAAGATCAGTTGGGTGCACGAGTGGGTTACATCGAACTGGATCTCAACAGCGGTAAGATCCT
TGAGAGTTTTCGCCCCGAAGAACGTTTTCCAATGATGAGCACTTTTAAAGTTCTGCTATGTGGCGCGGTA
TTATCCCGTATTGACGCCGGGCAAGAGCAACTCGGTCGCCGCATACACTATTCTCAGAATGACTTGGTTG
AGTACTCACCAGTCACAGAAAAGCATCTTACGGATGGCATGACAGTAAGAGAATTATGCAGTGCTGCCAT
AACCATGAGTGATAACACTGCGGCCAACTTACTTCTGACAACGATCGGAGGACCGAAGGAGCTAACCGCT
TTTTTGCACAACATGGGGGATCATGTAACTCGCCTTGATCGTTGGGAACCGGAGCTGAATGAAGCCATAC
CAAACGACGAGCGTGACACCACGATGCCTGTAGCAATGGCAACAACGTTGCGCAAACTATTAACTGGCGA
ACTACTTACTCTAGCTTCCCGGCAACAATTAATAGACTGGATGGAGGCGGATAAAGTTGCAGGACCACTT
CTGCGCTCGGCCCTTCCGGCTGGCTGGTTTATTGCTGATAAATCTGGAGCCGGTGAGCGTGGGTCTCGCG
GTATCATTGCAGCACTGGGGCCAGATGGTAAGCCCTCCCGTATCGTAGTTATCTACACGACGGGGAGTCA
GGCAACTATGGATGAACGAAATAGACAGATCGCTGAGATAGGTGCCTCACTGATTAAGCATTGGTAACTG
TCAGACCAAGTTTACTCATATATACTTTAGATTGATTTAAAACTTCATTTTTAATTTAAAAGGATCTAGG
TGAAGATCCTTTTTGATAATCTCATGACCAAAATCCCTTAACGTGAGTTTTCGTTCCACTGAGCGTCAGA
CCCCGTAGAAAAGATCAAAGGATCTTCTTGAGATCCTTTTTTTCTGCGCGTAATCTGCTGCTTGCAAACA
AAAAAACCACCGCTACCAGCGGTGGTTTGTTTGCCGGATCAAGAGCTACCAACTCTTTTTCCGAAGGTAA
CTGGCTTCAGCAGAGCGCAGATACCAAATACTGTTCTTCTAGTGTAGCCGTAGTTAGGCCACCACTTCAA
GAACTCTGTAGCACCGCCTACATACCTCGCTCTGCTAATCCTGTTACCAGTGGCTGCTGCCAGTGGCGAT
AAGTCGTGTCTTACCGGGTTGGACTCAAGACGATAGTTACCGGATAAGGCGCAGCGGTCGGGCTGAACGG
GGGGTTCGTGCACACAGCCCAGCTTGGAGCGAACGACCTACACCGAACTGAGATACCTACAGCGTGAGCT
ATGAGAAAGCGCCACGCTTCCCGAAGGGAGAAAGGCGGACAGGTATCCGGTAAGCGGCAGGGTCGGAACA
GGAGAGCGCACGAGGGAGCTTCCAGGGGGAAACGCCTGGTATCTTTATAGTCCTGTCGGGTTTCGCCACC
TCTGACTTGAGCGTCGATTTTTGTGATGCTCGTCAGGGGGGCGGAGCCTATGGAAAAACGCCAGCAACGC
GGCCTTTTTACGGTTCCTGGCCTTTTGCTGGCCTTTTGCTCACATGTTCTTTCCTGCGTTATCCCCTGAT
TCTGTGGATAACCGTATTACCGCCTTTGAGTGAGCTGATACCGCTCGCCGCAGCCGAACGACCGAGCGCA
GCGAGTCAGTGAGCGAGGAAGCGGAAGAGCGCCCAATACGCAAACCGCCTCTCCCCGCGCGTTGGCCGAT
TCATTAATGCAGCTGGCACGACAGGTTTCCCGACTGGAAAGCGGGCAGTGAGCGCAACGCAATTAATGTG
AGTTAGCTCACTCATTAGGCACCCCAGGCTTTACACTTTATGCTTCCGGCTCGTATGTTGTGTGGAATTG
TGAGCGGATAACAATTTCACACAGGAAACAGCTATGACCATGATTACGCCAAGCGCGCAATTAACCCTCA
CTAAAGGGAACAAAAGCTGGAGCTGCAAGC
Features (pLannotate 1.2.2; 31 found; start..end, strand, type, name):
      5..231     +  promoter       RSV promoter: Rous sarcoma virus enhancer/promoter
    232..412     +  LTR            5' LTR (truncated): truncated 5' long terminal repeat (LTR) from HIV-1
    459..584     +  misc_feature   HIV-1 Ψ: packaging signal of human immunodeficiency virus type 1
    568..931     +  CDS            HIV-1 gag (fragment): gag protein from human immunodeficiency virus 1; gag
   1077..1310    +  misc_feature   RRE: The Rev response element (RRE) of HIV-1 allows for Rev-dependent mRNA export from the nucleus to the cytoplasm.
   1687..1713    +  CDS            Rev (fragment): human immunodeficiency virus 1 (HIV-1) Rev protein; rev; enhances nuclear export of unspliced and incompletely spliced viral mRNAs
   1720..1743    +  promoter       SV40 promoter (fragment): SV40 early promoter
   1744..1815    +  promoter       SV40 promoter (fragment): SV40 enhancer and early promoter
   1839..1974    +  rep_origin     SV40 ori: SV40 origin of replication
   2020..2617    +  CDS            PuroR (fragment): puromycin N-acetyltransferase; pac from Streptomyces; confers resistance to puromycin
   2666..2783    +  misc_feature   cPPT/CTS: central polypurine tract and central termination sequence of HIV-1
   2848..2914    +  CDS            small t antigen (fragment): SV40 (simian virus 40) small t antigen
   2921..4099    +  promoter       EF-1α promoter: strong constitutive promoter for human elongation factor EF-1α
   4116..4922    +  CDS            ZNF761 (fragment): ZN761_HUMAN - Also known as KIAA2033. Experimental evidence at protein level: Swiss-Prot protein existence level 1. May be involved in transcriptional regulation. From Homo sapiens (Human).
   6369..6422    +  promoter       U6 promoter (fragment): RNA polymerase III promoter for human U6 snRNA
   6464..7052    +  misc_feature   WPRE: woodchuck hepatitis virus posttranscriptional regulatory element
   7103..7122    +  misc_feature   cPPT/CTS (fragment): central polypurine tract and central termination sequence of HIV-1
   7124..7357    +  LTR            3' LTR (ΔU3): self-inactivating 3' long terminal repeat (LTR) from HIV-1
   7435..7556    +  polyA_signal   SV40 poly(A) signal: SV40 polyadenylation signal
   7596..7731    +  rep_origin     SV40 ori: SV40 origin of replication
   7752..7770    -  promoter       T7 promoter: promoter for bacteriophage T7 RNA polymerase
   7778..7933    +  CDS            lacZα (fragment): LacZα fragment of β-galactosidase; lacZ fragment
   7938..8366    +  rep_origin     f1 ori (sequence partly withheld): f1 bacteriophage origin of replication; arrow indicates direction of (+) strand synthesis
   8419..8523    +  promoter       AmpR promoter: bla
   8524..9384    +  CDS            AmpR: β-lactamase; bla; confers resistance to ampicillin, carbenicillin, and related antibiotics
   9555..10143   +  rep_origin     ori: high-copy-number ColE1/pMB1/pBR322/pUC origin of replication
  10326..10418   +  CDS            lacI (fragment): lac repressor; lacI; The lac repressor binds to the lac operator to inhibit transcription in E. coli. This inhibition can be relieved by adding lactose or isopropyl-β-D-thiogalactopyranoside (IPTG).
  10431..10452   +  protein_bind   CAP binding site: CAP binding activates transcription in the presence of cAMP. E. coli catabolite activator protein
  10467..10497   +  promoter       lac promoter: promoter for the E. coli lac operon
  10505..10521   +  protein_bind   lac operator: The lac repressor binds to the lac operator to inhibit transcription in E. coli. This inhibition can be relieved by adding lactose or isopropyl-β-D-thiogalactopyranoside (IPTG). lac repressor encoded by lacI
  10566..10584   +  promoter       T3 promoter: promoter for bacteriophage T3 RNA polymerase
