[The description below was written by a language model from this plasmid's Addgene catalogue record and pLannotate feature annotations shown in this document.]
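Description:
TFORF1746 is a lentiviral mammalian expression plasmid built on the pLX_TRC317 backbone and carrying the human zinc-finger gene ZNF761 (also known as ZNF468) as an overexpression ORF. It belongs to a barcoded transcription factor ORF collection in which each clone carries a unique 24-bp barcode, so that individual factors can be identified by sequencing in pooled screens, such as those used to map directed differentiation. In bacteria the plasmid is maintained by a high-copy ColE1/pUC-type origin and selected with ampicillin through the β-lactamase gene. An f1 origin and remnants of a lac/T7/T3 cloning region are also present in the backbone.

The viral portion has a third-generation, self-inactivating layout. An RSV promoter drives a truncated HIV-1 5' LTR, followed by the Ψ packaging signal with a gag fragment, the RRE for Rev-dependent export of the genomic RNA, a cPPT/CTS element, and a ΔU3 3' LTR with a downstream SV40 polyadenylation signal. Within the provirus, an SV40 early promoter/origin drives puromycin N-acetyltransferase for selection of transduced cells. The EF-1α promoter drives the ZNF761 ORF, with a WPRE downstream to enhance transcript stability and expression.

The automated annotation labels only the first ~800 nt after the promoter as ZNF761, whereas the catalogue gives an insert of 2,342 bp. The unannotated stretch up to the WPRE presumably holds the rest of the ORF and the barcode, though neither is annotated there. The ORF was made synthetically, and the depositor notes that the plasmid may be prone to recombination.
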