Addgene plasmid #143972: TFORF1746
Purpose: Lentiviral vector for overexpressing transcription factor ORFs with unique 24-bp barcodes. Barcodes facilitate identification of transcription factors in pooled screens.
Depositing lab: Feng Zhang. Depositing organization: Broad Institute. Publication: A transcription factor atlas of directed differentiation. Joung J, Ma S, Tay T, Geiger-Schuller KR, Kirchgatterer PC, Verdine VK, Guo B, Arias-Garcia MA, Allen WE, Singh A, Kuksenko O, Abudayyeh OO, Gootenberg JS, Fu Z, Macrae RK, Buenrostro JD, Regev A, Zhang F. Cell. 2023 Jan 5;186(1):209-229.e26. doi: 10.1016/j.cell.2022.11.026. PubMed 36608654.
Backbone
  Vector backbone: pLX_TRC317
  Backbone manufacturer: Broad Institute Genetic Perturbation Platform
  Backbone size w/o insert (bp): 8264
  Vector type: Mammalian Expression, Lentiviral
  Selectable markers: Puromycin
Growth in bacteria
  Bacterial resistance: Ampicillin, 100 μg/mL
  Growth temperature: 37°C
  Growth strain: NEB Stable
  Copy number: High Copy
Gene/Insert
  Gene/Insert name: ZNF761
  Species: H. sapiens (human)
  Insert size (bp): 2342
  Entrez Gene: ZNF761 (a.k.a. ZNF468)
  Promoter: EF1a
  Cloning method: Unknown
  Sequencing primers: 5′ GGGTGGAGACTGAAGTTAGGCCAG; 3′ CACATAGCGTAAAAGGAGCAACATAG
Terms and licenses: Academic/Nonprofit Terms; Industry Terms: Not Available to Industry
Depositor comments: NM_001289951,NM_001008401,NM_001289952,ENST00000432094,ENST00000454407 . The transcription factor ORF portion of this plasmid was synthesized by Genewiz. Please test multiple small colonies in case of plasmid recombination. To make this collection available in a timely manner, a portion of this collection was not fully sequenced by Addgene. If an Addgene verified full plasmid sequence is not available, please contact us prior to placing an order to request the full sequence.
How to cite: TFORF1746 was a gift from Feng Zhang (Addgene plasmid # 143972 ; http://n2t.net/addgene:143972 ; RRID:Addgene_143972)
