>Addgene plasmid #143972 | TFORF1746 | depositor partial sequence | sequence record 284043 | Insert
ACCGCCACCATGGCTTTTTCTCAGGGTCTATTGACATTCAGGGATGTGGCCATAGAATTCTCTCAGGAGG
AGTGGAAATGCCTGGACCCTGCTCAGAGGACTCTATACAGGGACGTGATGCTGGAGAATTATAGGAACCT
GGTCTCCCTGGATATCTCTTCCAAATGCACGATGAAGGAGTTCTTGTCAACAGCGCAAGGCAACAGAGAA
GTGTTCCATGCAGGGACATTGCAAATACATGAAAGTCATCACAATGGAGATTTTTGCTACCAGGATGTTG
ATAAAGATATTCATGACTATGAATTTCAATGGCAAGAAGATGAAAGAAATGGCCATGAAGCACCCATGAC
AAAAATCAAAAAGTTGACAGGTATTACAGAACGATATGATCAAAGTCATGCTAGAAACAAGCCTATTAAA
GATCAGCTTGGATCAAGCTTTCATTCGCATCTGCCTGAAATGCACATATTTCAGACCGAAGAGAAAATTG
ATAATCAAGTTGTGAAGTCTGTCCACGATGCTTCCTTGGTTTCAACAGCCCAAAGAATTTCTTGTAGGCC
CAAAACCCATATATCTAATAACCATGGGAATAATTTCTGGAATTCTTCATTACTCACACAAAAACAGGAA
GTACACATGAGAGAAAAATCTTTCCAATGTAATGAGAGTGGCAAAGCCTTTAATTACAGCTCACTCTTAA
GGAAACATCAGATAATCCATTTAGCAGACAAATATAAATGTGATGTATGTGGCAAGCTCTTTAATCAGAA
GCGAAACCTAGCATGCCATCGTAGATGTCACACTGGTGAGAATCCTTACAAGTGTAATGAGTGTGGCAAG
ACCTTCAGTCAGACGTCATCCCTTACATGCCATCGTAGACTTCATACTGGAGAGAAACCTTACAAATGTG
AAGAATGTGACAAAGCTTTCCATTTCAAATCAATACTTGAAAGACATAGGATAATTCATACTGAAGAGAA
ACCATATAAGTGTAATGAGTGTGGCAAGACCTTTAGGCAGAAGTCAATCCTTACACGCCATCATCGACTT
CATACTGGAGAGAAACCTTACAAGTGTAATGAGTGTGGCAAGACCTTTAGTCACAAGTCATCCCTTACAT
GCCATCATAGACTTCATACTGGAGAGAAACCCTACAAATGTAATGAGTGTGGCAAGACCTTTAGTCACAA
GTCATCCCTTACATGCCATCGTAGACTTCATACTGGAGAGAAACCTTACAAATGTGAAGAATGTGACAAA
GCTTACAGTTTCAGATCAAATTTTGAAATACATCGGAAAATTCATACTGAAGACAATGCTTACAAGTGTA
ATGAGTGTGGAAAGACCTTTAGCCGGACATCATCCCTTACATGCCATCGTAGACGTCATACTGGAGAGCA
ACCTTACAAATGTGAAGAATGTGACAAAGCTTTCCGTTTCAAATCAAACCTTGAAAGACATAGGAGAATT
CATACTGGAGAGAAACCATACAAGTGTAATGAGTGTGGCAAGACCTTTAGTCGGAAGTCATACCTCACAT
GCCATCATAGACTTCATACTGGAGAGAAAGCTTACAAGTGTAATGAGTGCGGCAAGACCTTTAGTTGGAA
GTCATCCCTTACCTGCCATCGTAGACTTCATTCTGGAGAGAAACCTTACAAGTGTAAGGAGTGTGGCAAG
ACCTTCAATCAGCAGTTAACCCTTAAACGCCATCGTAGACTTCATAGTGGAGAGAACCCTTACAAATGTG
AAGATAGTGACAAAGCTTACAGTTTCAAATCAAACCTTGAAATACATCAGAAAATTCATACTGAAGAGAA
TCCTTACAAGTGTAATGAGTGTGGCAAGACCTTCAGTCGGACGTCATCCCTTACATGCCATCGTAGACTT
CATACCGGAGAGAAACCTTACAAATGTGAAGAATGTGACAAAGCTTTCCGTGTGAAATCAAACCTTGAAG
GACATAGGAGAATTCATACTGGAGAGAAACCTTACAAGTGTAATGAGTGTGGCAAGACCTTTAGTCGGAA
GTCATATTTTATATGCCATCATAGACTTCATACTGGAGAGAAACCTTATAAGTGTAATGAGTGTGGCAAG
AACTTTAGTCAGAAGTCATCCCTTATATGCCACCATAGACTTCATACTGGAGAGAAACCTTACAAGTGTA
ATGAGTGTGGCAAGACCTTTAGTCAGAAGTCAAACCTTACATGCCATCGTAGACTTCATACTGGAGAAAA
ACAAGTGTAGTAATGAACTAGTCCGTAACTTGAAAGTATTTCGATTTCTTGGCTTTATATATCTTGTGGA
AAGGACGACGGCGCGGGCTCGAGTGTGAAGGA
