>Addgene plasmid #143972 | TFORF1746 | depositor partial sequence | sequence record 284044 | Barcode
CGGCGCGGGCTCGAGTGTGAAGGA
